>Addgene plasmid #183729 | pHAGE-mNeptune2-SKL | addgene full sequence | sequence record 361442 | Addgene NGS Result
TGCGCGGAACCCCTATTTGTTTATTTTTCTAAATACATTCAAATATGTATCCGCTCATGAGACAATAACC
CTGATAAATGCTTCAATAATATTGAAAAAGGAAGAGTATGAGTATTCAACATTTCCGTGTCGCCCTTATT
CCCTTTTTTGCGGCATTTTGCCTTCCTGTTTTTGCTCACCCAGAAACGCTGGTGAAAGTAAAAGATGCTG
AAGATCAGTTGGGTGCACGAGTGGGTTACATCGAACTGGATCTCAACAGCGGTAAGATCCTTGAGAGTTT
TCGCCCCGAAGAACGTTTTCCAATGATGAGCACTTTTAAAGTTCTGCTATGTGGCGCGGTATTATCCCGT
ATTGACGCCGGGCAAGAGCAACTCGGTCGCCGCATACACTATTCTCAGAATGACTTGGTTGAGTACTCAC
CAGTCACAGAAAAGCATCTTACGGATGGCATGACAGTAAGAGAATTATGCAGTGCTGCCATAACCATGAG
TGATAACACTGCGGCCAACTTACTTCTGACAACGATCGGAGGACCGAAGGAGCTAACCGCTTTTTTGCAC
AACATGGGGGATCATGTAACTCGCCTTGATCGTTGGGAACCGGAGCTGAATGAAGCCATACCAAACGACG
AGCGTGACACCACGATGCCTGTAGCAATGGCAACAACGTTGCGCAAACTATTAACTGGCGAACTACTTAC
TCTAGCTTCCCGGCAACAATTAATAGACTGGATGGAGGCGGATAAAGTTGCAGGACCACTTCTGCGCTCG
GCCCTTCCGGCTGGCTGGTTTATTGCTGATAAATCTGGAGCCGGTGAGCGTGGGTCTCGCGGTATCATTG
CAGCACTGGGGCCAGATGGTAAGCCCTCCCGTATCGTAGTTATCTACACGACGGGGAGTCAGGCAACTAT
GGATGAACGAAATAGACAGATCGCTGAGATAGGTGCCTCACTGATTAAGCATTGGTAACTGTCAGACCAA
GTTTACTCATATATACTTTAGATTGATTTAAAACTTCATTTTTAATTTAAAAGGATCTAGGTGAAGATCC
TTTTTGATAATCTCATGACCAAAATCCCTTAACGTGAGTTTTCGTTCCACTGAGCGTCAGACCCCGTAGA
AAAGATCAAAGGATCTTCTTGAGATCCTTTTTTTCTGCGCGTAATCTGCTGCTTGCAAACAAAAAAACCA
CCGCTACCAGCGGTGGTTTGTTTGCCGGATCAAGAGCTACCAACTCTTTTTCCGAAGGTAACTGGCTTCA
GCAGAGCGCAGATACCAAATACTGTTCTTCTAGTGTAGCCGTAGTTAGGCCACCACTTCAAGAACTCTGT
AGCACCGCCTACATACCTCGCTCTGCTAATCCTGTTACCAGTGGCTGCTGCCAGTGGCGATAAGTCGTGT
CTTACCGGGTTGGACTCAAGACGATAGTTACCGGATAAGGCGCAGCGGTCGGGCTGAACGGGGGGTTCGT
GCACACAGCCCAGCTTGGAGCGAACGACCTACACCGAACTGAGATACCTACAGCGTGAGCTATGAGAAAG
CGCCACGCTTCCCGAAGGGAGAAAGGCGGACAGGTATCCGGTAAGCGGCAGGGTCGGAACAGGAGAGCGC
ACGAGGGAGCTTCCAGGGGGAAACGCCTGGTATCTTTATAGTCCTGTCGGGTTTCGCCACCTCTGACTTG
AGCGTCGATTTTTGTGATGCTCGTCAGGGGGGCGGAGCCTATGGAAAAACGCCAGCAACGCGGCCTTTTT
ACGGTTCCTGGCCTTTTGCTGGCCTTTTGCTCACATGTTCTTTCCTGCGTTATCCCCTGATTCTGTGGAT
AACCGTATTACCGCCTTTGAGTGAGCTGATACCGCTCGCCGCAGCCGAACGACCGAGCGCAGCGAGTCAG
TGAGCGAGGAAGCGGAAGAGCGCCCAATACGCAAACCGCCTCTCCCCGCGCGTTGGCCGATTCATTAATG
CAGCTGGCACGACAGGTTTCCCGACTGGAAAGCGGGCAGTGAGCGCAACGCAATTAATGTGAGTTAGCTC
ACTCATTAGGCACCCCAGGCTTTACACTTTATGCTTCCGGCTCGTATGTTGTGTGGAATTGTGAGCGGAT
AACAATTTCACACAGGAAACAGCTATGACCATGATTACGCCAAGCGCGCAATTAACCCTCACTAAAGGGA
ACAAAAGCTGGAGCTGCAAGCTTGGCCATTGCATACGTTGTATCCATATCATAATATGTACATTTATATT
GGCTCATGTCCAACATTACCGCCATGTTGACATTGATTATTGACTAGTTATTAATAGTAATCAATTACGG
GGTCATTAGTTCATAGCCCATATATGGAGTTCCGCGTTACATAACTTACGGTAAATGGCCCGCCTGGCTG
ACCGCCCAACGACCCCCGCCCATTGACGTCAATAATGACGTATGTTCCCATAGTAACGCCAATAGGGACT
TTCCATTGACGTCAATGGGTGGAGTATTTACGGTAAACTGCCCACTTGGCAGTACATCAAGTGTATCATA
TGCCAAGTACGCCCCCTATTGACGTCAATGACGGTAAATGGCCCGCCTGGCATTATGCCCAGTACATGAC
CTTATGGGACTTTCCTACTTGGCAGTACATCTACGTATTAGTCATCGCTATTACCATGGTGATGCGGTTT
TGGCAGTACATCAATGGGCGTGGATAGCGGTTTGACTCACGGGGATTTCCAAGTCTCCACCCCATTGACG
TCAATGGGAGTTTGTTTTGGCACCAAAATCAACGGGACTTTCCAAAATGTCGTAACAACTCCGCCCCATT
GACGCAAATGGGCGGTAGGCGTGTACGGTGGGAGGTCTATATAAGCAGAGCTCGTTTAGTGAACCGGGGT
CTCTCTGGTTAGACCAGATCTGAGCCTGGGAGCTCTCTGGCTAACTAGGGAACCCACTGCTTAAGCCTCA
ATAAAGCTTGCCTTGAGTGCTTCAAGTAGTGTGTGCCCGTCTGTTGTGTGACTCTGGTAACTAGAGATCC
CTCAGACCCTTTTAGTCAGTGTGGAAAATCTCTAGCAGTGGCGCCCGAACAGGGACTTGAAAGCGAAAGG
GAAACCAGAGGAGCTCTCTCGACGCAGGACTCGGCTTGCTGAAGCGCGCACGGCAAGAGGCGAGGGGCGG
CGACTGGTGAGTACGCCAAAAATTTTGACTAGCGGAGGCTAGAAGGAGAGAGATGGGTGCGAGAGCGTCA
GTATTAAGCGGGGGAGAATTAGATCGCGATGGGAAAAAATTCGGTTAAGGCCAGGGGGAAAGAAAAAATA
TAAATTAAAACATATAGTATGGGCAAGCAGGGAGCTAGAACGATTCGCAGTTAATCCTGGCCTGTTAGAA
ACATCAGAAGGCTGTAGACAAATACTGGGACAGCTACAACCATCCCTTCAGACAGGATCAGAAGAACTTA
GATCATTATATAATACAGTAGCAACCCTCTATTGTGTGCATCAAAGGATAGAGATAAAAGACACCAAGGA
AGCTTTAGACAAGATAGAGGAAGAGCAAAACAAAAGTAAGACCACCGCACAGCAAGCGGCCGCTGATCTT
CAGACCTGGAGGAGGAGATATGAGGGACAATTGGAGAAGTGAATTATATAAATATAAAGTAGTAAAAATT
GAACCATTAGGAGTAGCACCCACCAAGGCAAAGAGAAGAGTGGTGCAGAGAGAAAAAAGAGCAGTGGGAA
TAGGAGCTTTGTTCCTTGGGTTCTTGGGAGCAGCAGGAAGCACTATGGGCGCAGCGTCAATGACGCTGAC
GGTACAGGCCAGACAATTATTGTCTGGTATAGTGCAGCAGCAGAACAATTTGCTGAGGGCTATTGAGGCG
CAACAGCATCTGTTGCAACTCACAGTCTGGGGCATCAAGCAGCTCCAGGCAAGAATCCTGGCTGTGGAAA
GATACCTAAAGGATCAACAGCTCCTGGGGATTTGGGGTTGCTCTGGAAAACTCATTTGCACCACTGCTGT
GCCTTGGAATGCTAGTTGGAGTAATAAATCTCTGGAACAGATTTGGAATCACACGACCTGGATGGAGTGG
GACAGAGAAATTAACAATTACACAAGCTTAATACACTCCTTAATTGAAGAATCGCAAAACCAGCAAGAAA
AGAATGAACAAGAATTATTGGAATTAGATAAATGGGCAAGTTTGTGGAATTGGTTTAACATAACAAATTG
GCTGTGGTATATAAAATTATTCATAATGATAGTAGGAGGCTTGGTAGGTTTAAGAATAGTTTTTGCTGTA
CTTTCTATAGTGAATAGAGTTAGGCAGGGATATTCACCATTATCGTTTCAGACCCACCTCCCAACCCCGA
GGGGACCCGACAGGCCCGAAGGAATAGAAGAAGAAGGTGGAGAGAGAGACAGAGACAGATCCATTCGATT
AGTGAACGGATCTCGACGGTATCGGTTAACTTTTAAAAGAAAAGGGGGGATTGGGGGGTACAGTGCAGGG
GAAAGAATAGTAGACATAATAGCAACAGACATACAAACTAAAGAATTACAAAAACAAATTACAAAAATTC
AAAATTTTATCGATCACGAGACTAGCCTCGAGAAGCTTGATTAACCCGTGTCGGCTCCAGATCTGGCCTC
CGCGCCGGGTTTTGGCGCCTCCCGCGGGCGCCCCCCTCCTCACGGCGAGCGCTGCCACGTCAGACGAAGG
GCGCAGCGAGCGTCCTGATCCTTCCGCCCGGACGCTCAGGACAGCGGCCCGCTGCTCATAAGACTCGGCC
TTAGAACCCCAGTATCAGCAGAAGGACATTTTAGGACGGGACTTGGGTGACTCTAGGGCACTGGTTTTCT
TTCCAGAGAGCGGAACAGGCGAGGAAAAGTAGTCCCTTCTCGGCGATTCTGCGGAGGGATCTCCGTGGGG
CGGTGAACGCCGATGATTATATAAGGACGCGCCGGGTGTGGCACAGCTAGTTCCGTCGCAGCCGGGATTT
GGGTCGCGGTTCTTGTTTGTGGATCGCTGTGATCGTCACTTGGTGAGTAGCGGGCTGCTGGGCTGGCCGG
GGCTTTCGTGGCCGCCGGGCCGCTCGGTGGGACGGAAGCGTGTGGAGAGACCGCCAAGGGCTGTAGTCTG
GGTCCGCGAGCAAGGTTGCCCTGAACTGGGGGTTGGGGGGAGCGCAGCAAAATGGCGGCTGTTCCCGAGT
CTTGAATGGAAGACGCTTGTGAGGCGGGCTGTGAGGTCGTTGAAACAAGGTGGGGGGCATGGTGGGCGGC
AAGAACCCAAGGTCTTGAGGCCTTCGCTAATGCGGGAAAGCTCTTATTCGGGTGAGATGGGCTGGGGCAC
CATCTGGGGACCCTGACGTGAAGTTTGTCACTGACTGGAGAACTCGGTTTGTCGTCTGTTGCGGGGGCGG
CAGTTATGGCGGTGCCGTTGGGCAGTGCACCCGTACCTTTGGGAGCGCGCGCCCTCGTCGTGTCGTGACG
TCACCCGTTCTGTTGGCTTATAATGCAGGGTGGGGCCACCTGCCGGTAGGTGTGCGGTAGGCTTTTCTCC
GTCGCAGGACGCAGGGTTCGGGCCTAGGGTAGGCTCTCCTGAATCGACAGGCGCCGGACCTCTGGTGAGG
GGAGGGATAAGTGAGGCGTCAGTTTCTTTGGTCGGTTTTATGTACCTATCTTCTTAAGTAGCTGAAGCTC
CGGTTTTGAACTATGCGCTCGGGGTTGGCGAGTGTGTTTTGTGAAGTTTTTTAGGCACCTTTTGAAATGT
AATCATTTGGGTCAATATGTAATTTTCAGTGTTAGACTAGTAAATTGTCCGCTAAATTCTGGCCGTTTTT
GGCTTTTTTGTTAGACGAAGCTTGGGCTGCAGGTCGAGATCCACCGGTCGCCACCATGGTGTCTAAGGGC
GAAGAGCTGATTAAGGAGAACATGCACATGAAGCTGTACATGGAGGGCACCGTGAACAACCACCACTTCA
AGTGCACATCCGAGGGCGAAGGCAAGCCCTACGAGGGCACCCAGACCGGCAGAATCAAGGTGGTCGAGGG
CGGCCCTCTCCCCTTCGCCTTCGACATCCTGGCTACCTGCTTCATGTACGGCAGCAAGACCTTCATCAAC
CACACCCAGGGCATCCCCGATTTCTTTAAGCAGTCCTTCCCTGAGGGCTTCACATGGGAGAGAGTCACCA
CATACGAAGACGGGGGCGTGCTTACCGTTACCCAGGACACCAGCCTCCAGGACGGCTGCTTGATCTACAA
CGTCAAGCTCAGAGGGGTGAACTTCCCATCCAACGGCCCTGTGATGCAGAAGAAAACACTCGGCTGGGAG
GCCAGTACCGAGACCCTGTACCCCGCTGACGGCGGCCTGGAAGGCAGATGCGACATGGCCCTGAAGCTCG
TGGGCGGGGGCCACCTGCACTGCAACCTGAAGACCACATACAGATCCAAGAAACCCGCTAAGAACCTCAA
GATGCCCGGCGTCTACTTTGTGGACCGCAGACTGGAAAGAATCAAGGAGGCCGACAATGAGACCTACGTC
GAGCAGCACGAGGTGGCTGTGGCCAGATACTGCGACCTCCCTAGCAAACTGGGGCACAAACTTAATGGCA
TGGACGAGCTGTACAAGAGCAAGCTCTAAAGCGGCCGCGTCGACAATCAACCTCTGGATTACAAAATTTG
TGAAAGATTGACTGGTATTCTTAACTATGTTGCTCCTTTTACGCTATGTGGATACGCTGCTTTAATGCCT
TTGTATCATGCTATTGCTTCCCGTATGGCTTTCATTTTCTCCTCCTTGTATAAATCCTGGTTGCTGTCTC
TTTATGAGGAGTTGTGGCCCGTTGTCAGGCAACGTGGCGTGGTGTGCACTGTGTTTGCTGACGCAACCCC
CACTGGTTGGGGCATTGCCACCACCTGTCAGCTCCTTTCCGGGACTTTCGCTTTCCCCCTCCCTATTGCC
ACGGCGGAACTCATCGCCGCCTGCCTTGCCCGCTGCTGGACAGGGGCTCGGCTGTTGGGCACTGACAATT
CCGTGGTGTTGTCGGGGAAGCTGACGTCCTTTCCATGGCTGCTCGCCTGTGTTGCCACCTGGATTCTGCG
CGGGACGTCCTTCTGCTACGTCCCTTCGGCCCTCAATCCAGCGGACCTTCCTTCCCGCGGCCTGCTGCCG
GCTCTGCGGCCTCTTCCGCGTCTTCGCCTTCGCCCTCAGACGAGTCGGATCTCCCTTTGGGCCGCCTCCC
CGCCTGGAATTCGAGCTCGGTACCTTTAAGACCAATGACTTACAAGGCAGCTGTAGATCTTAGCCACTTT
TTAAAAGAAAAGGGGGGACTGGAAGGGCTAATTCACTCCCAACGAAGACAAGATCTGCTTTTTGCTTGTA
CTGGGTCTCTCTGGTTAGACCAGATCTGAGCCTGGGAGCTCTCTGGCTAACTAGGGAACCCACTGCTTAA
GCCTCAATAAAGCTTGCCTTGAGTGCTTCAAGTAGTGTGTGCCCGTCTGTTGTGTGACTCTGGTAACTAG
AGATCCCTCAGACCCTTTTAGTCAGTGTGGAAAATCTCTAGCAGTAGTAGTTCATGTCATCTTATTATTC
AGTATTTATAACTTGCAAAGAAATGAATATCAGAGAGTGAGAGGAACTTGTTTATTGCAGCTTATAATGG
TTACAAATAAAGCAATAGCATCACAAATTTCACAAATAAAGCATTTTTTTCACTGCATTCTAGTTGTGGT
TTGTCCAAACTCATCAATGTATCTTATCATGTCTGGCTCTAGCTATCCCGCCCCTAACTCCGCCCATCCC
GCCCCTAACTCCGCCCAGTTCCGCCCATTCTCCGCCCCATGGCTGACTAATTTTTTTTATTTATGCAGAG
GCCGAGGCCGCCTCGGCCTCTGAGCTATTCCAGAAGTAGTGAGGAGGCTTTTTTGGAGGCCTAGGGACGT
ACCCAATTCGCCCTATAGTGAGTCGTATTACGCGCGCTCACTGGCCGTCGTTTTACAACGTCGTGACTGG
GAAAACCCTGGCGTTACCCAACTTAATCGCCTTGCAGCACATCCCCCTTTCGCCAGCTGGCGTAATAGCG
AAGAGGCCCGCACCGATCGCCCTTCCCAACAGTTGCGCAGCCTGAATGGCGAATGGG
[124 nt withheld, positions 8108-8231]
C
[91 nt withheld, positions 8233-8323]
A
[49 nt withheld, positions 8325-8373]
CCTTTGACGTTGGAGTCCACGTTCTTT
[37 nt withheld, positions 8401-8437]
ACCCTATCTCGGTCTATTCTTTTGATTTATAAGGGATTTTGCCGATTTCGGCCTATTGGTTAAAAAATGA
GCTGATTTAACAAAAATTTAACGCGAATTTTAACAAAATATTAACGCTTACAATTTAGGTGGCACTTTTC
GGGGAAATG
Features (pLannotate 1.2.2; 26 found; start..end, strand, type, name):
      3..107     +  promoter       AmpR promoter: bla
    108..968     +  CDS            AmpR: β-lactamase; bla; confers resistance to ampicillin, carbenicillin, and related antibiotics
   1139..1727    +  rep_origin     ori: high-copy-number ColE1/pMB1/pBR322/pUC origin of replication
   1910..2002    +  CDS            lacI (fragment): lac repressor; lacI; The lac repressor binds to the lac operator to inhibit transcription in E. coli. This inhibition can be relieved by adding lactose or isopropyl-β-D-thiogalactopyranoside (IPTG).
   2015..2036    +  protein_bind   CAP binding site: CAP binding activates transcription in the presence of cAMP. E. coli catabolite activator protein
   2051..2081    +  promoter       lac promoter: promoter for the E. coli lac operon
   2089..2105    +  protein_bind   lac operator: The lac repressor binds to the lac operator to inhibit transcription in E. coli. This inhibition can be relieved by adding lactose or isopropyl-β-D-thiogalactopyranoside (IPTG). lac repressor encoded by lacI
   2150..2168    +  promoter       T3 promoter: promoter for bacteriophage T3 RNA polymerase
   2269..2648    +  enhancer       CMV enhancer: human cytomegalovirus immediate early enhancer
   2649..2852    +  promoter       CMV promoter: human cytomegalovirus (CMV) immediate early promoter
   2867..3047    +  LTR            5' LTR (truncated): truncated 5' long terminal repeat (LTR) from HIV-1
   3094..3219    +  misc_feature   HIV-1 Ψ: packaging signal of human immunodeficiency virus type 1
   3203..3566    +  CDS            HIV-1 gag (fragment): gag protein from human immunodeficiency virus 1; gag
   3712..3945    +  misc_feature   RRE: The Rev response element (RRE) of HIV-1 allows for Rev-dependent mRNA export from the nucleus to the cytoplasm.
   4322..4422    +  CDS            Rev (fragment): human immunodeficiency virus 1 (HIV-1) Rev protein; rev; enhances nuclear export of unspliced and incompletely spliced viral mRNAs
   4441..4558    +  misc_feature   cPPT/CTS: central polypurine tract and central termination sequence of HIV-1
   4615..5826    +  promoter       UbC promoter: human ubiquitin C promoter
   5866..6597    +  CDS            mNeptune2: mNeptune2 is a basic (constitutively fluorescent) red fluorescent protein published in 2014, derived from Entacmaea quadricolor. It is reported to be a rapidly-maturing monomer with high acid sensitivity.
   6625..7213    +  misc_feature   WPRE: woodchuck hepatitis virus posttranscriptional regulatory element
   7230..7298    +  CDS            nef (fragment): NEF_HV1Z2 - Experimental evidence at protein level: Swiss-Prot protein existence level 1. Extracellular Nef protein targets CD4(+) T-lymphocytes for apoptosis by interacting with CXCR4 surface receptors. From Human immunodeficiency virus type 1 group M subtype D (isolate Z2/CDC-Z34) (HIV-1).
   7300..7533    +  LTR            3' LTR (ΔU3): self-inactivating 3' long terminal repeat (LTR) from HIV-1
   7605..7726    +  polyA_signal   SV40 poly(A) signal: SV40 polyadenylation signal
   7766..7901    +  rep_origin     SV40 ori: SV40 origin of replication
   7922..7940    -  promoter       T7 promoter: promoter for bacteriophage T7 RNA polymerase
   7948..8103    +  CDS            lacZα (fragment): LacZα fragment of β-galactosidase; lacZ fragment
   8108..8536    +  rep_origin     f1 ori (sequence partly withheld): f1 bacteriophage origin of replication; arrow indicates direction of (+) strand synthesis
