[The description below was written by a language model from this plasmid's Addgene catalogue record and pLannotate feature annotations shown in this document.]
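Description:
pHAGE-mNeptune2-SKL is a lentiviral transfer plasmid built on the pHAGE backbone, designed to express the far-red fluorescent protein mNeptune2 targeted to peroxisomes in mammalian cells. It is propagated in E. coli through a high-copy ColE1/pUC-type origin with ampicillin selection from the β-lactamase gene. The backbone also carries an f1 origin, an SV40 origin, T3 and T7 promoters, and remnants of lac/lacZα sequences. No mammalian drug-selection marker is annotated, so transduced cells would presumably be identified by their fluorescence.

The viral portion has a self-inactivating HIV-1 architecture. A CMV enhancer/promoter placed upstream of a truncated 5' LTR drives transcription of the genomic RNA in packaging cells. It is followed by the Ψ packaging signal with a partial gag sequence, the Rev response element for Rev-dependent nuclear export, and the cPPT/CTS, which aids nuclear import of the reverse-transcribed genome. Because the 3' LTR lacks U3, the integrated provirus has no LTR promoter activity, and expression depends on the internal human ubiquitin C promoter, which gives constitutive expression in many cell types. The mNeptune2 coding sequence, cloned between AgeI and SalI sites, carries a C-terminal SKL tripeptide, the type 1 peroxisomal targeting signal, which directs the protein into the peroxisome matrix. A WPRE downstream of the insert enhances transcript stability and expression, and an SV40 polyadenylation signal lies beyond the 3' LTR.

The construct serves as a stably integrating far-red peroxisome marker for live or fixed cell imaging. The catalogue spells the insert name "mNeptube2", an apparent typo for the annotated mNeptune2.
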