Addgene plasmid #183729: pHAGE-mNeptune2-SKL
Purpose: For exrpression of mNeptune2 targeted to peroxisomes
Depositing lab: Jeffrey Gerst. Publication: Complementation of a human disease phenotype by intercellular mRNA transfer. Haimovich G, Dasgupta S, Govindan Ravi A, Gerst JE. Cell Rep. 2026 Sep 7;45(9):117959. doi: 10.1016/j.celrep.2026.117959. PubMed 42704713.
Backbone
  Vector backbone: pHAGE
  Backbone size w/o insert (bp): 7835
  Total vector size (bp): 8582
  Vector type: Lentiviral
Growth in bacteria
  Bacterial resistance: Ampicillin, 100 μg/mL
  Growth temperature: 37°C
  Growth strain: NEB Stable
  Copy number: Unknown
Gene/Insert
  Gene/Insert name: mNeptube2
  Insert size (bp): 744
  Promoter: UbiC
  Tag / fusion protein: SKL (peroxisomal targeting sequence 1) (C terminal on insert)
  Cloning method: Restriction Enzyme; 5′ cloning site AgeI (not destroyed); 3′ cloning site SalI (not destroyed)
  Sequencing primers: 5′ -; 3′ -
Terms and licenses: Academic/Nonprofit Terms; Industry Terms: Not Available to Industry
Depositor comments: Please visit https://doi.org/10.1101/2024.11.06.622258 for bioRxiv preprint.
How to cite: pHAGE-mNeptune2-SKL was a gift from Jeffrey Gerst (Addgene plasmid # 183729 ; http://n2t.net/addgene:183729 ; RRID:Addgene_183729)
